Addgene plasmid #61407: pOPINK-OTUD1 (OTU, aa 287-437)
Purpose: Expresses human OTUD1 (OTU domain) in E. coli.
Depositing lab: David Komander. Depositing organization: MRC Laboratory of Molecular Biology. Publication: OTU Deubiquitinases Reveal Mechanisms of Linkage Specificity and Enable Ubiquitin Chain Restriction Analysis. Mevissen TE, Hospenthal MK, Geurink PP, Elliott PR, Akutsu M, Arnaudo N, Ekkebus R, Kulathu Y, Wauer T, El Oualid F, Freund SM, Ovaa H, Komander D. Cell. 2013 Jul 3;154(1):169-84. doi: 10.1016/j.cell.2013.05.046. PubMed 23827681.
Backbone
  Vector backbone: pOPINK
  Backbone manufacturer: OPPF-UK
  Backbone size w/o insert (bp): 6299
  Total vector size (bp): 6423
  Vector type: Bacterial Expression
Growth in bacteria
  Bacterial resistance: Kanamycin, 50 μg/mL
  Growth temperature: 37°C
  Growth strain: DH5alpha
  Copy number: Unknown
Gene/Insert
  Gene/Insert name: OTUD1
  Species: H. sapiens (human)
  Insert size (bp): 453
  Mutation: Deleted aa 1-286 and aa 438-481.
  GenBank ID: NM_001145373.2
  Entrez Gene: OTUD1 (a.k.a. DUBA7, OTDC1)
  Promoter: T7
  Tag / fusion protein: His6-GST-3C (N terminal on backbone)
  Cloning method: Restriction Enzyme; 5′ cloning site KpnI (destroyed during cloning); 3′ cloning site HindIII (not destroyed)
  Sequencing primers: 5′ pGEX 5’; 3′ T7 Terminal
Terms and licenses: Academic/Nonprofit Terms; Industry Terms: Not Available to Industry
How to cite: pOPINK-OTUD1 (OTU, aa 287-437) was a gift from David Komander (Addgene plasmid # 61407 ; http://n2t.net/addgene:61407 ; RRID:Addgene_61407)
