[The description below was written by a language model from this plasmid's Addgene catalogue record and pLannotate feature annotations shown in this document.]
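Description:
pOPINK-OTUD1 (OTU, aa 287-437) is a 6,423 bp bacterial expression plasmid for producing the catalytic OTU domain of the human deubiquitinase OTUD1 in E. coli. It is built on the pOPINK backbone, a pET-like vector. The plasmid replicates from a ColE1/pMB1-type origin accompanied by the bom mobility region and the rop gene, which moderates copy number. It also carries an f1 phage origin. Selection is by kanamycin through an aph(3')-Ia resistance gene. Short tetracycline-resistance fragments flanking the lacI region appear to be backbone remnants rather than functional markers.

The expression cassette consists of a T7 promoter followed directly by a lac operator and the phage T7 gene 10 ribosome binding site, and it ends at a T7 terminator. A lacI gene under its own promoter on the plasmid supplies repressor, so transcription should depend on a host providing T7 RNA polymerase and can be induced with IPTG. The open reading frame encodes an N-terminal His6 tag and Schistosoma japonicum GST, then a 3C protease cleavage site according to the catalogue entry, fused to OTUD1 residues 287-437 (residues 1-286 and 438-481 are deleted). This arrangement allows affinity capture on nickel or glutathione resin and subsequent removal of the tags. The automated annotation labels the insert as a mouse Otud1 fragment, which probably reflects homology matching, since the record gives the species as human. A His-tag fragment and a T7 gene 10B-derived fragment are annotated downstream of the insert, but the record does not indicate whether they are translated. The associated study concerned the linkage specificity of OTU deubiquitinases and ubiquitin chain restriction analysis, which fits use of the plasmid to make recombinant enzyme for biochemical work.
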