Features (pLannotate 1.2.2; 21 found; start..end, strand, type, name):
     12..467     +  rep_origin     f1 ori (sequence partly withheld): f1 bacteriophage origin of replication; arrow indicates direction of (+) strand synthesis
    494..551     +  promoter       AmpR promoter (fragment): bla
    560..1375    -  CDS            KanR: aminoglycoside phosphotransferase; aph(3')-Ia; confers resistance to kanamycin in bacteria or G418 (Geneticin®) in eukaryotes
   1497..2085    +  rep_origin     ori: high-copy-number ColE1/pMB1/pBR322/pUC origin of replication
   2271..2413    -  misc_feature   bom: basis of mobility region from pBR322
   2515..2706    -  CDS            rop: Rop protein, which maintains plasmids at low copy number; rop
   2723..3103    +  CDS            YPB1_ECOLX: Protein predicted: Swiss-Prot protein existence level 4. From Escherichia coli.
   3175..3466    -  CDS            TcR (fragment): tetracycline efflux protein; tet; confers resistance to tetracycline
   3481..3502    -  protein_bind   CAP binding site: CAP binding activates transcription in the presence of cAMP. E. coli catabolite activator protein
   3515..4597    -  CDS            lacI: lac repressor; lacI; The lac repressor binds to the lac operator to inhibit transcription in E. coli. This inhibition can be relieved by adding lactose or isopropyl-β-D-thiogalactopyranoside (IPTG).
   4598..4675    -  promoter       lacI promoter: lacI
   4683..4962    -  CDS            TcR (fragment): tetracycline efflux protein; tet; confers resistance to tetracycline
   4984..5002    +  promoter       T7 promoter: promoter for bacteriophage T7 RNA polymerase
   5003..5027    +  protein_bind   lac operator: The lac repressor binds to the lac operator to inhibit transcription in E. coli. This inhibition can be relieved by adding lactose or isopropyl-β-D-thiogalactopyranoside (IPTG). lac repressor encoded by lacI
   5042..5064    +  RBS            RBS: efficient ribosome binding site from bacteriophage T7 gene 10 (Olins and Rangwala, 1989)
   5077..5094    +  CDS            7xHis (fragment): 6xHis affinity tag
   5095..5748    +  CDS            GST26_SCHJA: Experimental evidence at protein level: Swiss-Prot protein existence level 1. GST isoenzymes appear to play a central role in the parasite detoxification system. Other functions are also suspected including a role in increasing the solubility of haematin in the parasite gut. From Schistosoma japonicum (Blood fluke).
   5791..6252    +  CDS            Otud1 (fragment): OTUD1_MOUSE - Experimental evidence at protein level: Swiss-Prot protein existence level 1. Deubiquitinating enzyme that specifically hydrolyzes 'Lys- 63'-linked polyubiquitin to monoubiquitin. From Mus musculus (Mouse).
   6267..6284    +  CDS            9xHis (fragment): 9xHis affinity tag
   6294..6343    +  CDS            SET1 (fragment): solubility-enhancement tag derived from T7 phage gene 10B
   6351..6398    +  terminator     T7 terminator: transcription terminator for bacteriophage T7 RNA polymerase
>Addgene plasmid #61407 | pOPINK-OTUD1 (OTU, aa 287-437) | depositor full sequence | sequence record 99834 | pOPINK-OTUD1 (OTU, aa 287-437) sequence 6423 bps
TGGCGAATGGG
[124 nt withheld, positions 12-135]
C
[91 nt withheld, positions 137-227]
A
[49 nt withheld, positions 229-277]
CCTTTGACGTTGGAGTCCACGTTCTTT
[37 nt withheld, positions 305-341]
ACCCTATCTCGGTCTATTCTTTTGATTTATAAGGGATTTTGCCGATTTCGGCCTATTGGTTAAAAAATGA
GCTGATTTAACAAAAATTTAACGCGAATTTTAACAAAATATTAACGTTTACAATTTCAGGTGGCACTTTT
CGGGGAAATGTGCGCGGAACCCCTATTTGTTTATTTTTCTAAATACATTCAAATATGTATCCGCTCATGA
ATTAATTCTTAGAAAAACTCATCGAGCATCAAATGAAACTGCAATTTATTCATATCAGGATTATCAATAC
CATATTTTTGAAAAAGCCGTTTCTGTAATGAAGGAGAAAACTCACCGAGGCAGTTCCATAGGATGGCAAG
ATCCTGGTATCGGTCTGCGATTCCGACTCGTCCAACATCAATACAACCTATTAATTTCCCCTCGTCAAAA
ATAAGGTTATCAAGTGAGAAATCACCATGAGTGACGACTGAATCCGGTGAGAATGGCAAAAGTTTATGCA
TTTCTTTCCAGACTTGTTCAACAGGCCAGCCATTACGCTCGTCATCAAAATCACTCGCATCAACCAAACC
GTTATTCATTCGTGATTGCGCCTGAGCGAGACGAAATACGCGATCGCTGTTAAAAGGACAATTACAAACA
GGAATCGAATGCAACCGGCGCAGGAACACTGCCAGCGCATCAACAATATTTTCACCTGAATCAGGATATT
CTTCTAATACCTGGAATGCTGTTTTCCCGGGGATCGCAGTGGTGAGTAACCATGCATCATCAGGAGTACG
GATAAAATGCTTGATGGTCGGAAGAGGCATAAATTCCGTCAGCCAGTTTAGTCTGACCATCTCATCTGTA
ACATCATTGGCAACGCTACCTTTGCCATGTTTCAGAAACAACTCTGGCGCATCGGGCTTCCCATACAATC
GATAGATTGTCGCACCTGATTGCCCGACATTATCGCGAGCCCATTTATACCCATATAAATCAGCATCCAT
GTTGGAATTTAATCGCGGCCTAGAGCAAGACGTTTCCCGTTGAATATGGCTCATAACACCCCTTGTATTA
CTGTTTATGTAAGCAGACAGTTTTATTGTTCATGACCAAAATCCCTTAACGTGAGTTTTCGTTCCACTGA
GCGTCAGACCCCGTAGAAAAGATCAAAGGATCTTCTTGAGATCCTTTTTTTCTGCGCGTAATCTGCTGCT
TGCAAACAAAAAAACCACCGCTACCAGCGGTGGTTTGTTTGCCGGATCAAGAGCTACCAACTCTTTTTCC
GAAGGTAACTGGCTTCAGCAGAGCGCAGATACCAAATACTGTCCTTCTAGTGTAGCCGTAGTTAGGCCAC
CACTTCAAGAACTCTGTAGCACCGCCTACATACCTCGCTCTGCTAATCCTGTTACCAGTGGCTGCTGCCA
GTGGCGATAAGTCGTGTCTTACCGGGTTGGACTCAAGACGATAGTTACCGGATAAGGCGCAGCGGTCGGG
CTGAACGGGGGGTTCGTGCACACAGCCCAGCTTGGAGCGAACGACCTACACCGAACTGAGATACCTACAG
CGTGAGCTATGAGAAAGCGCCACGCTTCCCGAAGGGAGAAAGGCGGACAGGTATCCGGTAAGCGGCAGGG
TCGGAACAGGAGAGCGCACGAGGGAGCTTCCAGGGGGAAACGCCTGGTATCTTTATAGTCCTGTCGGGTT
TCGCCACCTCTGACTTGAGCGTCGATTTTTGTGATGCTCGTCAGGGGGGCGGAGCCTATGGAAAAACGCC
AGCAACGCGGCCTTTTTACGGTTCCTGGCCTTTTGCTGGCCTTTTGCTCACATGTTCTTTCCTGCGTTAT
CCCCTGATTCTGTGGATAACCGTATTACCGCCTTTGAGTGAGCTGATACCGCTCGCCGCAGCCGAACGAC
CGAGCGCAGCGAGTCAGTGAGCGAGGAAGCGGAAGAGCGCCTGATGCGGTATTTTCTCCTTACGCATCTG
TGCGGTATTTCACACCGCATATATGGTGCACTCTCAGTACAATCTGCTCTGATGCCGCATAGTTAAGCCA
GTATACACTCCGCTATCGCTACGTGACTGGGTCATGGCTGCGCCCCGACACCCGCCAACACCCGCTGACG
CGCCCTGACGGGCTTGTCTGCTCCCGGCATCCGCTTACAGACAAGCTGTGACCGTCTCCGGGAGCTGCAT
GTGTCAGAGGTTTTCACCGTCATCACCGAAACGCGCGAGGCAGCTGCGGTAAAGCTCATCAGCGTGGTCG
TGAAGCGATTCACAGATGTCTGCCTGTTCATCCGCGTCCAGCTCGTTGAGTTTCTCCAGAAGCGTTAATG
TCTGGCTTCTGATAAAGCGGGCCATGTTAAGGGCGGTTTTTTCCTGTTTGGTCACTGATGCCTCCGTGTA
AGGGGGATTTCTGTTCATGGGGGTAATGATACCGATGAAACGAGAGAGGATGCTCACGATACGGGTTACT
GATGATGAACATGCCCGGTTACTGGAACGTTGTGAGGGTAAACAACTGGCGGTATGGATGCGGCGGGACC
AGAGAAAAATCACTCAGGGTCAATGCCAGCGCTTCGTTAATACAGATGTAGGTGTTCCACAGGGTAGCCA
GCAGCATCCTGCGATGCAGATCCGGAACATAATGGTGCAGGGCGCTGACTTCCGCGTTTCCAGACTTTAC
GAAACACGGAAACCGAAGACCATTCATGTTGTTGCTCAGGTCGCAGACGTTTTGCAGCAGCAGTCGCTTC
ACGTTCGCTCGCGTATCGGTGATTCATTCTGCTAACCAGTAAGGCAACCCCGCCAGCCTAGCCGGGTCCT
CAACGACAGGAGCACGATCATGCGCACCCGTGGGGCCGCCATGCCGGCGATAATGGCCTGCTTCTCGCCG
AAACGTTTGGTGGCGGGACCAGTGACGAAGGCTTGAGCGAGGGCGTGCAAGATTCCGAATACCGCAAGCG
ACAGGCCGATCATCGTCGCGCTCCAGCGAAAGCGGTCCTCGCCGAAAATGACCCAGAGCGCTGCCGGCAC
CTGTCCTACGAGTTGCATGATAAAGAAGACAGTCATAAGTGCGGCGACGATAGTCATGCCCCGCGCCCAC
CGGAAGGAGCTGACTGGGTTGAAGGCTCTCAAGGGCATCGGTCGAGATCCCGGTGCCTAATGAGTGAGCT
AACTTACATTAATTGCGTTGCGCTCACTGCCCGCTTTCCAGTCGGGAAACCTGTCGTGCCAGCTGCATTA
ATGAATCGGCCAACGCGCGGGGAGAGGCGGTTTGCGTATTGGGCGCCAGGGTGGTTTTTCTTTTCACCAG
TGAGACGGGCAACAGCTGATTGCCCTTCACCGCCTGGCCCTGAGAGAGTTGCAGCAAGCGGTCCACGCTG
GTTTGCCCCAGCAGGCGAAAATCCTGTTTGATGGTGGTTAACGGCGGGATATAACATGAGCTGTCTTCGG
TATCGTCGTATCCCACTACCGAGATATCCGCACCAACGCGCAGCCCGGACTCGGTAATGGCGCGCATTGC
GCCCAGCGCCATCTGATCGTTGGCAACCAGCATCGCAGTGGGAACGATGCCCTCATTCAGCATTTGCATG
GTTTGTTGAAAACCGGACATGGCACTCCAGTCGCCTTCCCGTTCCGCTATCGGCTGAATTTGATTGCGAG
TGAGATATTTATGCCAGCCAGCCAGACGCAGACGCGCCGAGACAGAACTTAATGGGCCCGCTAACAGCGC
GATTTGCTGGTGACCCAATGCGACCAGATGCTCCACGCCCAGTCGCGTACCGTCTTCATGGGAGAAAATA
ATACTGTTGATGGGTGTCTGGTCAGAGACATCAAGAAATAACGCCGGAACATTAGTGCAGGCAGCTTCCA
CAGCAATGGCATCCTGGTCATCCAGCGGATAGTTAATGATCAGCCCACTGACGCGTTGCGCGAGAAGATT
GTGCACCGCCGCTTTACAGGCTTCGACGCCGCTTCGTTCTACCATCGACACCACCACGCTGGCACCCAGT
TGATCGGCGCGAGATTTAATCGCCGCGACAATTTGCGACGGCGCGTGCAGGGCCAGACTGGAGGTGGCAA
CGCCAATCAGCAACGACTGTTTGCCCGCCAGTTGTTGTGCCACGCGGTTGGGAATGTAATTCAGCTCCGC
CATCGCCGCTTCCACTTTTTCCCGCGTTTTCGCAGAAACGTGGCTGGCCTGGTTCACCACGCGGGAAACG
GTCTGATAAGAGACACCGGCATACTCTGCGACATCGTATAACGTTACTGGTTTCACATTCACCACCCTGA
ATTGACTCTCTTCCGGGCGCTATCATGCCATACCGCGAAAGGTTTTGCGCCATTCGATGGTGTCCGGGAT
CTCGACGCTCTCCCTTATGCGACTCCTGCATTAGGAAGCAGCCCAGTAGTAGGTTGAGGCCGTTGAGCAC
CGCCGCCGCAAGGAATGGTGCATGCAAGGAGATGGCGCCCAACAGTCCCCCGGCCACGGGGCCTGCCACC
ATACCCACGCCGAAACAAGCGCTCATGAGCCCGAAGTGGCGAGCCCGATCTTCCCCATCGGTGATGTCGG
CGATATAGGCGCCAGCAACCGCACCTGTGGCGCCGGTGATGCCGGCCACGATGCGTCCGGCGTAGAGGAT
CGAGATCTCGATCCCGCGAAATTAATACGACTCACTATAGGGGAATTGTGAGCGGATAACAATTCCCCTC
TAGAAATAATTTTGTTTAACTTTAAGAAGGAGATATACCATGGCACATCACCATCACCATCACATGTCCC
CTATACTAGGTTATTGGAAAATTAAGGGCCTTGTGCAACCCACTCGACTTCTTTTGGAATATCTTGAAGA
AAAATATGAAGAGCATTTGTATGAGCGCGATGAAGGTGATAAATGGCGAAACAAAAAGTTTGAATTGGGT
TTGGAGTTTCCCAATCTTCCTTATTATATTGATGGTGATGTTAAATTAACACAGTCTATGGCCATCATAC
GTTATATAGCTGACAAGCACAACATGTTGGGTGGTTGTCCAAAAGAGCGTGCAGAGATTTCAATGCTTGA
AGGAGCGGTTTTGGATATTAGATACGGTGTTTCGAGAATTGCATATAGTAAAGACTTTGAAACTCTCAAA
GTTGATTTTCTTAGCAAGCTACCTGAAATGCTGAAAATGTTCGAAGATCGTTTATGTCATAAAACATATT
TAAATGGTGATCATGTAACCCATCCTGACTTCATGTTGTATGACGCTCTTGATGTTGTTTTATACATGGA
CCCAATGTGCCTGGATGCGTTCCCAAAATTAGTTTGTTTTAAAAAACGTATTGAAGCTATCCCACAAATT
GATAAGTACTTGAAATCCAGCAAGTATATAGCATGGCCTTTGCAGGGCTGGCAAGCCACGTTTGGTGGTG
GCGACCATCCTCCAAAATCGGATCTGAGCAGCGGTCTGGAAGTTCTGTTTCAGGGCCCGGACGAGAAGCT
GGCCCTATACCTGGCCGAGGTGGAGAAGCAGGACAAGTATCTGCGGCAGAGGAATAAGTACCGATTCCAC
ATCATTCCAGACGGCAACTGCCTCTACCGAGCTGTCAGCAAGACGGTGTATGGGGACCAGAGCCTGCACC
GGGAGTTGAGGGAGCAGACGGTGCACTACATCGCCGACCATCTCGACCACTTCAGCCCCCTGATTGAGGG
CGACGTGGGGGAGTTTATCATCGCTGCTGCCCAAGACGGGGCATGGGCCGGGTACCCGGAGTTGCTGGCC
ATGGGGCAGATGCTGAATGTGAATATCCATTTAACTACTGGAGGGAGGCTGGAGAGTCCCACGGTGTCTA
CCATGATTCATTATTTGGGCCCAGAGGATTCCCTGAGGCCTAGTATTTGGCTCAGTTGGCTCAGTAACGG
ACACTATGATGCTGTATTTGATTAAAGCTTTCTAGACCATTTAAACACCACCACCACCACCACTGAGATC
CGGCTGCTAACAAAGCCCGAAAGGAAGCTGAGTTGGCTGCTGCCACCGCTGAGCAATAACTAGCATAACC
CCTTGGGGCCTCTAAACGGGTCTTGAGGGGTTTTTTGCTGAAAGGAGGAACTATATCCGGAT
