>Addgene plasmid #61407 | pOPINK-OTUD1 (OTU, aa 287-437) | addgene partial sequence | sequence record 101914 | T7 5'-TAATACGACTCACTATAGGG-3'
TTTTGTTTAACTTTAAGAAGGAGATATACCATGGCACATCACCATCACCATCACATGTCCCCTATACTAG
GTTATTGGAAAATTAAGGGCCTTGTGCAACCCACTCGACTTCTTTTGGAATATCTTGAAGAAAAATATGA
AGAGCATTTGTATGAGCGCGATGAAGGTGATAAATGGCGAAACAAAAAGTTTGAATTGGGTTTGGAGTTT
CCCAATCTTCCTTATTATATTGATGGTGATGTTAAATTAACACAGTCTATGGCCATCATACGTTATATAG
CTGACAAGCACAACATGTTGGGTGGTTGTCCAAAAGAGCGTGCAGAGATTTCAATGCTTGAAGGAGCGGT
TTTGGATATTAGATACGGTGTTTCGAGAATTGCATATAGTAAAGACTTTGAAACTCTCAAAGTTGATTTT
CTTAGCAAGCTACCTGAAATGCTGAAAATGTTCGAAGATCGTTTATGTCATAAAACATATTTAAATGGTG
ATCATGTAACCCATCCTGACTTCATGTTGTATGACGCTCTTGATGTTGTTTTATACATGGACCCAATGTG
CCTGGATGCGTTCCCAAAATTAGTTTGTTTTAAAAAACGTATTGAAGCTATCCCACAAATTGATAAGTAC
TTGAAATCCAGCAAGTATATAGCATGGCCTTTGCAGGGCTGGCAAGCCACGTTTGGTGGTGGCGACCATC
CTCCAAAATCGGATCTGAGCAGCGGTCTGGAAGTTCTGTTTCAGGGCCCGGACGAGAAGCTGGCCCTATA
CCTGGCCGAGGTGGAGAAGCAGGACAAGTATCTGCGGCAGAGGAATAAGTACCGATTCCACATCATTCCA
GACGGCAACTGCCTCTACCGAGCTGTCAGC
