>Addgene plasmid #61407 | pOPINK-OTUD1 (OTU, aa 287-437) | addgene partial sequence | sequence record 101915 | T7term 5'-GCTAGTTATTGCTCAGCGG-3'
TGAAATGCTGAAAATGTTCGAAGATCGTTTATGTCATAAAACATATTTAAATGGTGATCATGTAACCCAT
CCTGACTTCATGTTGTATGACGCTCTTGATGTTGTTTTATACATGGACCCAATGTGCCTGGATGCGTTCC
CAAAATTAGTTTGTTTTAAAAAACGTATTGAAGCTATCCCACAAATTGATAAGTACTTGAAATCCAGCAA
GTATATAGCATGGCCTTTGCAGGGCTGGCAAGCCACGTTTGGTGGTGGCGACCATCCTCCAAAATCGGAT
CTGAGCAGCGGTCTGGAAGTTCTGTTTCAGGGCCCGGACGAGAAGCTGGCCCTATACCTGGCCGAGGTGG
AGAAGCAGGACAAGTATCTGCGGCAGAGGAATAAGTACCGATTCCACATCATTCCAGACGGCAACTGCCT
CTACCGAGCTGTCAGCAAGACGGTGTATGGGGACCAGAGCCTGCACCGGGAGTTGAGGGAGCAGACGGTG
CACTACATCGCCGACCATCTCGACCACTTCAGCCCCCTGATTGAGGGCGACGTGGGGGAGTTTATCATCG
CTGCTGCCCAAGACGGGGCATGGGCCGGGTACCCGGAGTTGCTGGCCATGGGGCAGATGCTGAATGTGAA
TATCCATTTAACTACTGGAGGGAGGCTGGAGAGTCCCACGGTGTCTACCATGATTCATTATTTGGGCCCA
GAGGATTCCCTGAGGCCTAGTATTTGGCTCAGTTGGCTCAGTAACGGACACTATGATGCTGTATTTGATT
AAAGCTTTCTAGACCATTTAAACACCACCACCACCACCACTGAGATCCGGCTGCTAAC
